>Addgene plasmid #245596 | pICSL50038 | addgene full sequence | sequence record 495575 | Addgene NGS Result
GGTCTCATTCGGGAGGCGGTTCAGGTGGCGGATCGGGCGGTGGATCAATGGCTAGCATGACTGGTGGACA
GCAAATGGGTCGCGGATCCGAATTCATGATCCCGCTGCTGAACGCTAAACAGATTCTGGGACAGCTGGAC
GGCGGGAGCGTGGCAGTCCTGCCTGTGGTCGACTCCACCAATCAGTACCTGCTGGATCGAATCGGCGAGC
TGAAGAGTGGGGATGCTTGCATTGCAGAATATCAGCAGGCAGGGAGAGGAAGCAGAGGGAGGAAATGGTT
CTCTCCTTTTGGAGCTAACCTGTACCTGAGTATGTTTTGGCGCCTGAAGCGGGGACCAGCAGCAATCGGC
CTGGGCCCGGTCATCGGAATTGTCATGGCAGAAGCGCTGCGAAAGCTGGGAGCAGACAAGGTGCGAGTCA
AATGGCCCAATGACCTGTATCTGCAGGATAGAAAGCTGGCAGGCATCCTGGTGGAGCTGGCCGGAATAAC
AGGCGATGCTGCACAGATCGTCATTGGCGCCGGGATTAACGTGGCTATGAGGCGCGTGGAGGAAAGCGTG
GTCAATCAGGGCTGGATCACACTGCAGGAAGCAGGGATTAACCTGGACAGGAATACTCTGGCCGCTATGC
TGATCCGAGAGCTGCGGGCAGCCCTGGAACTGTTCGAGCAGGAAGGCCTGGCTCCATATCTGTCACGGTG
GGAGAAGCTGGATAACTTCATCAATAGACCCGTGAAGCTGATCATTGGGGACAAAGAGATTTTCGGGATT
AGCCGGGGGATTGATAAACAGGGAGCCCTGCTGCTGGAACAGGACGGAGTTATCAAACCCTGGATGGGCG
GAGAAATCAGTCTGCGGTCTGCCGAAAAGAAGCTTGCGGCCGCACTCGAGTGAGCTTTGAGACCACGTGG
CTCTTCAGTGGACGAAAGGGCCTCGTGATACGCCTATTTTTATAGGTTAATGTCATGATAATAATGGTTT
CTTAGACGTCAGGTGGCACTTTTCGGGGAAATGTGCGCGGAACCCCTATTTGTTTATTTTTCTAAATACA
TTCAAATATGTATCCGCTCATGAGACAATAACCCTGATAAATGCTTCAATAATATTGAAAAAGGAAGAGT
ATGCGCTCACGCAACTGGTCCAGAACCTTGACCGAACGCAGCGGTGGTAACGGCGCAGTGGCGGTTTTCA
TGGCTTGTTATGACTGTTTTTTTTTGGGGTACAGTCTATGCCTCGGGCATCCAAGCAGCAAGCGCGTTAC
GCCGTGGGTCGATGTTTGATGTTATGGAGCAGCAACGATGTTACGCAGCAGGGCAGTCGCCCTAAAACAA
AGTTAAACATCATGAGGGAAGCGGTGATCGCCGAAGTATCGACTCAACTATCAGAGGTAGTTGGCGTCAT
CGAGCGCCATCTCGAACCGACGTTGCTGGCCGTACATTTGTACGGCTCCGCAGTGGATGGCGGCCTGAAG
CCACACAGCGATATTGATTTGCTGGTTACGGTGACCGTAAGGCTTGATGAAACAACGCGGCGAGCTTTGA
TCAACGACCTTTTGGAAACTTCGGCTTCCCCTGGAGAGAGCGAGATTCTCCGCGCTGTAGAAGTCACCAT
TGTTGTGCACGACGACATCATTCCGTGGCGTTATCCAGCTAAGCGCGAACTGCAATTTGGAGAATGGCAG
CGCAATGACATTCTTGCAGGTATCTTCGAGCCAGCCACGATCGACATTGATCTGGCTATCTTGCTGACAA
AAGCAAGAGAACATAGCGTTGCCTTGGTAGGTCCAGCGGCGGAGGAACTCTTTGATCCGGTTCCTGAACA
GGATCTATTTGAGGCGCTAAATGAAACCTTAACGCTATGGAACTCGCCGCCCGACTGGGCTGGCGATGAG
CGAAATGTAGTGCTTACGTTGTCCCGCATTTGGTACAGCGCAGTAACCGGCAAAATCGCGCCGAAGGATG
TCGCTGCCGACTGGGCAATGGAGCGCCTGCCGGCCCAGTATCAGCCCGTCATACTTGAAGCTAGACAGGC
TTATCTTGGACAAGAAGAAGATCGCTTGGCCTCGCGCGCAGATCAGTTGGAAGAATTTGTCCATTACGTA
AAAGGCGAGATCACCAAGGTAGTCGGCAAATAACTGTCAGACCAAGTTTACTCATATATACTTTAGATTG
ATTTAAAACTTCATTTTTAATTTAAAAGGATCTAGGTGAAGATCCTTTTTGATAATCTCATGACCAAAAT
CCCTTAACGTGAGTTTTCGTTCCACTGAGCGTCAGACCCCGTAGAAAAGATCAAAGGATCTTCTTGAGAT
CCTTTTTTTCTGCGCGTAATCTGCTGCTTGCAAACAAAAAAACCACCGCTACCAGCGGTGGTTTGTTTGC
CGGATCAAGAGCTACCAACTCTTTTTCCGAAGGTAACTGGCTTCAGCAGAGCGCAGATACCAAATACTGT
TCTTCTAGTGTAGCCGTAGTTAGGCCACCACTTCAAGAACTCTGTAGCACCGCCTACATACCTCGCTCTG
CTAATCCTGTTACCAGTGGCTGCTGCCAGTGGCGATAAGTCGTGTCTTACCGGGTTGGACTCAAGACGAT
AGTTACCGGATAAGGCGCAGCGGTCGGGCTGAACGGGGGGTTCGTGCACACAGCCCAGCTTGGAGCGAAC
GACCTACACCGAACTGAGATACCTACAGCGTGAGCTATGAGAAAGCGCCACGCTTCCCGAAGGGAGAAAG
GCGGACAGGTATCCGGTAAGCGGCAGGGTCGGAACAGGAGAGCGCACGAGGGAGCTTCCAGGGGGAAACG
CCTGGTATCTTTATAGTCCTGTCGGGTTTCGCCACCTCTGACTTGAGCGTCGATTTTTGTGATGCTCGTC
AGGGGGGCGGAGCCTATGGAAAAACGCCAGCAACGCGGCCTTTTTACGGTTCCTGGCCTTTTGCTGGCCT
TTTGCTCACATGTTCTTTCCTGCGTTATCCCCTGATTCTGTGGATAACCGTATTACCGCCTTTGAGTGAG
CTGATACCGCTCGCCGCAGCCGAACGACCGAGCGCAGCGAGTCAGTGAGCGAGGAAGCGGAAGAGCGCCC
AATACGCAAACCGCCTCTCCCCGCGCGTTGGCCGATTCATTAATCACTGT
Features (pLannotate 1.2.2; 8 found; start..end, strand, type, name):
     48..80      +  CDS            T7 tag (gene 10 leader): leader peptide from bacteriophage T7 gene 10 promotes efficient translation in E. coli
     99..869     +  CDS            miniTurbo: N-terminally truncated mutant of the E. coli biotin ligase BioID engineered for improved catalytic efficiency (Branon et al., 2018)
   1016..1120    +  promoter       AmpR promoter: bla
   1111..1191    -  CDS            int (fragment): INT2_ECOLX - Protein inferred from homology: Swiss-Prot protein existence level 3. Putative integrase believed to be involved in the insertion of antibiotic resistance genes into plasmids and transposons. From Escherichia coli.
   1279..1335    +  CDS            GmR (fragment): gentamycin acetyltransferase; aacC1; confers resistance to gentamycin
   1342..2130    +  CDS            aadA: S3AD_ECOLX - Experimental evidence at protein level: Swiss-Prot protein existence level 1. Mediates bacterial resistance to the antibiotics streptomycin and spectinomycin. From Escherichia coli.
   2304..2892    +  rep_origin     ori: high-copy-number ColE1/pMB1/pBR322/pUC origin of replication
   3075..3124    +  CDS            lacI (fragment): lac repressor; lacI; The lac repressor binds to the lac operator to inhibit transcription in E. coli. This inhibition can be relieved by adding lactose or isopropyl-β-D-thiogalactopyranoside (IPTG).
