[The description below was written by a language model from this plasmid's Addgene catalogue record and pLannotate feature annotations shown in this document.]
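Description:
pICSL50038 is a Level 0 Golden Gate part plasmid for synthetic biology, built in the pICSL01003 acceptor backbone and following the MoClo overhang syntax. It carries a C-terminal tag module that is defined by the TTCG and GCTT fusion overhangs, so it can be slotted directly downstream of a coding sequence part when a transcription unit is assembled. The plasmid is maintained in E. coli at high copy through a ColE1/pUC-type origin. Selection is with spectinomycin via an aadA gene, which lies downstream of an AmpR (bla) promoter. The short integrase, gentamicin acetyltransferase and lacI fragments annotated nearby are most likely remnants of the resistance cassette and backbone lineage, not functional genes.

The synthetic insert of roughly 0.9 kb is described as a T7 tag, "MiniID" and a three-repeat GGGS linker. The feature table places the T7 epitope (the gene 10 leader peptide) just upstream of a coding region annotated as miniTurbo, an N-terminally truncated, engineered E. coli biotin ligase used for proximity labelling. The flexible linker is not annotated separately, so its exact position relative to the other elements is not shown. Internal BsaI and BpiI sites were removed by point mutation so the part survives Type IIS assembly intact. The BsaI sites used to clone the insert are recorded as destroyed.

As a Level 0 part the module has no promoter or terminator of its own and is expressed only once combined with other modules. Its evident use is to fuse a protein of interest at its C terminus to a biotin ligase, allowing proximity-dependent biotinylation of neighbouring proteins, with the T7 epitope available for detecting the fusion. The record does not specify the intended expression host.
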