Addgene plasmid #245596: pICSL50038
Purpose: Level 0 Golden Gate part C-Terminal Tag with overhangs TTCG - GCTT
Depositing lab: Mark Youles. Depositing organization: Sainsbury Laboratory, Norwich.
Backbone
  Vector backbone: pICSL01003
  Backbone size w/o insert (bp): 2244
  Vector type: Synthetic Biology
Growth in bacteria
  Bacterial resistance: Spectinomycin, 50 μg/mL
  Growth temperature: 37°C
  Growth strain: DH5alpha
  Copy number: High Copy
Gene/Insert
  Gene/Insert name: C-Terminal tag T7 tag + MiniID+GGGS(x3) Linker
  Species: Synthetic
  Insert size (bp): 886
  Mutation: BsaI/BpiI sites removed by point-mutation
  Cloning method: Restriction Enzyme; 5′ cloning site BsaI (destroyed during cloning); 3′ cloning site BsaI (destroyed during cloning)
  Sequencing primers: 5′ TCACATGTTCTTTCCTGCG; 3′ GTCTCATGAGCGGATACATATTTGAATG
Terms and licenses: Academic/Nonprofit Terms; Industry Terms: Not Available to Industry
Depositor comments: Level 0 C-Terminal tag module used for GoldenGate assemblies using the MoClo overhang syntax
How to cite: pICSL50038 was a gift from Mark Youles (Addgene plasmid # 245596 ; http://n2t.net/addgene:245596 ; RRID:Addgene_245596)
